Addgene plasmid #207804: pRS402-nicastrin/APH-1a-HA
Purpose: Yeast integrative vector for expression of Nicastrin and APH-1a-HA
Depositing lab: Dieter Langosch. Depositing organization: Technische Universitaet Muenchen (TUM). Publication: Permissive Conformations of a Transmembrane Helix Allow Intramembrane Proteolysis by gamma-Secretase. Ortner M, Guschtschin-Schmidt N, Stelzer W, Muhle-Goll C, Langosch D. J Mol Biol. 2023 Aug 1;435(18):168218. doi: 10.1016/j.jmb.2023.168218. PubMed 37536392.
Backbone
  Vector backbone: pRS402
  Vector type: Yeast Expression
  Selectable markers: ADE2
Growth in bacteria
  Bacterial resistance: Ampicillin, 100 μg/mL
  Growth temperature: 37°C
  Growth strain: DH5alpha
  Copy number: High Copy
Gene/Insert
  Gene/Insert name: Gamma-secretase subunits nicastrin and Aph1a
  Species: H. sapiens (human)
Terms and licenses: Academic/Nonprofit Terms; Industry Terms: Not Available to Industry
How to cite: pRS402-nicastrin/APH-1a-HA was a gift from Dieter Langosch (Addgene plasmid # 207804 ; http://n2t.net/addgene:207804 ; RRID:Addgene_207804)
