[The description below was written by a language model from this plasmid's Addgene catalogue record and pLannotate feature annotations shown in this document.]
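Description:
pRS402-nicastrin/APH-1a-HA is a yeast integrative expression vector built on the pRS402 backbone and carrying two human gamma-secretase subunits. It has no yeast replication origin or centromere annotated, consistent with its integrative design. Stable maintenance in Saccharomyces cerevisiae therefore depends on recombination into the genome, with selection through the ADE2 gene and its native promoter, which complement adenine auxotrophy. In E. coli the roughly 9.8 kb plasmid is propagated at high copy from a ColE1/pUC-type origin under ampicillin selection (bla). An f1 phage origin is also present. Short lacI, lacZα, bom and rop fragments are backbone remnants with no evident functional role.

The payload consists of two expression cassettes arranged back to back, with promoters firing in opposite directions. On one strand, the strong constitutive S. cerevisiae TDH3 (GAP) promoter drives the nicastrin (NCSTN) coding sequence, followed by ADH1 terminator sequence that includes a small piece of the ADH1 coding region. On the other strand, a promoter annotated as the Ashbya gossypii TEF promoter drives APH1A, terminated by the CYC1 terminator. The plasmid name indicates an HA epitope tag on APH-1a, useful for immunodetection. The tag is not separately annotated in the feature table, so its exact position is not documented.

Nicastrin and APH-1a are non-catalytic subunits required for gamma-secretase assembly. This vector presumably serves to supply them in yeast, which would need the remaining subunits provided from other constructs, to reconstitute the complex. The associated publication concerns how transmembrane helix conformation affects intramembrane proteolysis by gamma-secretase.
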