Features (pLannotate 1.2.2; 19 found; start..end, strand, type, name):
     96..200     +  promoter       AmpR promoter: bla
    201..1061    +  CDS            AmpR: β-lactamase; bla; confers resistance to ampicillin, carbenicillin, and related antibiotics
   1232..1820    +  rep_origin     ori: high-copy-number ColE1/pMB1/pBR322/pUC origin of replication
   2003..2057    +  CDS            lacI (fragment): lac repressor; lacI; The lac repressor binds to the lac operator to inhibit transcription in E. coli. This inhibition can be relieved by adding lactose or isopropyl-β-D-thiogalactopyranoside (IPTG).
   2060..2249    -  terminator     CYC1 terminator: S. cerevisiae CYC1; transcription terminator for CYC1
   2318..3112    -  CDS            APH1A: APH1A_HUMAN - Also known as PSF. Experimental evidence at protein level: Swiss-Prot protein existence level 1. Non-catalytic subunit of the gamma-secretase complex, an endoprotease complex that catalyzes the intramembrane cleavage of integral membrane proteins such as Notch receptors and APP (amyloid- beta precursor protein) (PubMed:12297508, PubMed:12522139, PubMed:12763021, PubMed:12679784, PubMed:25043039, PubMed:26280335, PubMed:30598546, PubMed:30630874). Required for normal gamma-secretase assembly (PubMed:12522139, PubMed:12471034, PubMed:12763021, PubMed:19369254). The gamma-secretase
   3138..3481    -  promoter       TEF promoter: Ashbya gossypii TEF promoter
   3488..4154    +  promoter       GAP promoter: S. cerevisiae TDH3; promoter for glyceraldehyde-3-phosphate dehydrogenase
   4182..6308    +  CDS            NCSTN: NICA_HUMAN - Also known as KIAA0253. Experimental evidence at protein level: Swiss-Prot protein existence level 1. Essential subunit of the gamma-secretase complex, an endoprotease complex that catalyzes the intramembrane cleavage of integral membrane proteins such as Notch receptors and APP (amyloid- beta precursor protein) (PubMed:10993067, PubMed:12679784, PubMed:25043039, PubMed:26280335, PubMed:30598546, PubMed:30630874). The gamma-secretase complex plays a role in Notch and Wnt signaling cascades and regulation of downstream processes via its role in processing key regulatory proteins, a
   6335..6457    +  CDS            ADH1 (fragment): ADH1_YEAST - Also known as ADC1. Experimental evidence at protein level: Swiss-Prot protein existence level 1. This isozyme preferentially catalyzes the conversion of primary unbranched alcohols to their corresponding aldehydes. Also shows activity toward secondary alcohols. From Saccharomyces cerevisiae (strain ATCC 204508 / S288c) (Baker's yeast).
   6461..6615    +  terminator     ADH1 terminator (fragment): S. cerevisiae ADH1; transcription terminator for the S. cerevisiae alcohol dehydrogenase 1 (ADH1) gene
   6620..6686    +  CDS            lacZα (fragment): LacZα fragment of β-galactosidase; lacZ fragment
   6690..7118    +  rep_origin     f1 ori (sequence partly withheld): f1 bacteriophage origin of replication; arrow indicates direction of (+) strand synthesis
   7146..7197    -  misc_feature   bom (fragment): basis of mobility region from pBR322
   7353..9065    -  CDS            ADE2: PUR6_YEAST - Experimental evidence at protein level: Swiss-Prot protein existence level 1. From Saccharomyces cerevisiae (strain ATCC 204508 / S288c) (Baker's yeast).
   9066..9441    -  promoter       ADE2 promoter: S. cerevisiae ADE2
   9452..9565    +  rep_origin     f1 ori (fragment): f1 bacteriophage origin of replication; arrow indicates direction of (+) strand synthesis
   9566..9665    -  misc_feature   bom (fragment): basis of mobility region from pBR322
   9767..1       -  CDS            rop (fragment) (across the origin): Rop protein, which maintains plasmids at low copy number; rop
>Addgene plasmid #207804 | pRS402-nicastrin/APH-1a-HA | addgene full sequence | sequence record 417765 | Addgene NGS Result
GACGAAAGGGCCTCGTGATACGCCTATTTTTATAGGTTAATGTCATGATAATAATGGTTTCTTAGACGTC
AGGTGGCACTTTTCGGGGAAATGTGCGCGGAACCCCTATTTGTTTATTTTTCTAAATACATTCAAATATG
TATCCGCTCATGAGACAATAACCCTGATAAATGCTTCAATAATATTGAAAAAGGAAGAGTATGAGTATTC
AACATTTCCGTGTCGCCCTTATTCCCTTTTTTGCGGCATTTTGCCTTCCTGTTTTTGCTCACCCAGAAAC
GCTGGTGAAAGTAAAAGATGCTGAAGATCAGTTGGGTGCACGAGTGGGTTACATCGAACTGGATCTCAAC
AGCGGTAAGATCCTTGAGAGTTTTCGCCCCGAAGAACGTTTTCCAATGATGAGCACTTTTAAAGTTCTGC
TATGTGGCGCGGTATTATCCCGTATTGACGCCGGGCAAGAGCAACTCGGTCGCCGCATACACTATTCTCA
GAATGACTTGGTTGAGTACTCACCAGTCACAGAAAAGCATCTTACGGATGGCATGACAGTAAGAGAATTA
TGCAGTGCTGCCATAACCATGAGTGATAACACTGCGGCCAACTTACTTCTGACAACGATCGGAGGACCGA
AGGAGCTAACCGCTTTTTTGCACAACATGGGGGATCATGTAACTCGCCTTGATCGTTGGGAACCGGAGCT
GAATGAAGCCATACCAAACGACGAGCGTGACACCACGATGCCTGTAGCAATGGCAACAACGTTGCGCAAA
CTATTAACTGGCGAACTACTTACTCTAGCTTCCCGGCAACAATTAATAGACTGGATGGAGGCGGATAAAG
TTGCAGGACCACTTCTGCGCTCGGCCCTTCCGGCTGGCTGGTTTATTGCTGATAAATCTGGAGCCGGTGA
GCGTGGGTCTCGCGGTATCATTGCAGCACTGGGGCCAGATGGTAAGCCCTCCCGTATCGTAGTTATCTAC
ACGACGGGGAGTCAGGCAACTATGGATGAACGAAATAGACAGATCGCTGAGATAGGTGCCTCACTGATTA
AGCATTGGTAACTGTCAGACCAAGTTTACTCATATATACTTTAGATTGATTTAAAACTTCATTTTTAATT
TAAAAGGATCTAGGTGAAGATCCTTTTTGATAATCTCATGACCAAAATCCCTTAACGTGAGTTTTCGTTC
CACTGAGCGTCAGACCCCGTAGAAAAGATCAAAGGATCTTCTTGAGATCCTTTTTTTCTGCGCGTAATCT
GCTGCTTGCAAACAAAAAAACCACCGCTACCAGCGGTGGTTTGTTTGCCGGATCAAGAGCTACCAACTCT
TTTTCCGAAGGTAACTGGCTTCAGCAGAGCGCAGATACCAAATACTGTTCTTCTAGTGTAGCCGTAGTTA
GGCCACCACTTCAAGAACTCTGTAGCACCGCCTACATACCTCGCTCTGCTAATCCTGTTACCAGTGGCTG
CTGCCAGTGGCGATAAGTCGTGTCTTACCGGGTTGGACTCAAGACGATAGTTACCGGATAAGGCGCAGCG
GTCGGGCTGAACGGGGGGTTCGTGCACACAGCCCAGCTTGGAGCGAACGACCTACACCGAACTGAGATAC
CTACAGCGTGAGCTATGAGAAAGCGCCACGCTTCCCGAAGGGAGAAAGGCGGACAGGTATCCGGTAAGCG
GCAGGGTCGGAACAGGAGAGCGCACGAGGGAGCTTCCAGGGGGAAACGCCTGGTATCTTTATAGTCCTGT
CGGGTTTCGCCACCTCTGACTTGAGCGTCGATTTTTGTGATGCTCGTCAGGGGGGCGGAGCCTATGGAAA
AACGCCAGCAACGCGGCCTTTTTACGGTTCCTGGCCTTTTGCTGGCCTTTTGCTCACATGTTCTTTCCTG
CGTTATCCCCTGATTCTGTGGATAACCGTATTACCGCCTTTGAGTGAGCTGATACCGCTCGCCGCAGCCG
AACGACCGAGCGCAGCGAGTCAGTGAGCGAGGAAGCGGAAGAGCGCCCAATACGCAAACCGCCTCTCCCC
GCGCGTTGGCCGATTCATTAATGCAGCGACTTCGAGCGTCCCAAAACCTTCTCAAGCAAGGTTTTCAGTA
TAATGTTACATGCGTACACGCGTCTGTACAGAAAAAAAAGAAAAATTTGAAATATAAATAACGTTCTTAA
TACTAACATAACTATAAAAAAATAAATAGGGACCTAGACTTCAGGTTGTCTAACTCCTTCCTTTTCGGTT
AGAGCGGATCTTAGCTAGCCGCGGTACCAAGCTTACTCGAGTTAGGCATAGTCAGGGACGTCATAAGGAT
AAGAAGTATCTTCAGGTGGTATACGAAGAGCTGAGTAAACCATGACACGAGAATCTTCTTGACGTCTACA
TAGTAGAGAACGTTGGATAGACCTTAGGCTACCGCCTGCAGTAATAAACGCCCAAAGACCCATACTGACT
GTTACAGCGTATATAGGTAATAAACTAGCTTCGTACCATGGATTAAGAAAAGTAAGACCGGAAGTTAACA
GATGGCTACCGACGACCAAACCCAGAGCCCAATATCTACGTCTTTCGCATGCGTCGAAGAATACTACGCC
CCAGAAAGTGTGAAGTAAAATTATAGCGGCAGTCAAGAAAGCACTGGTTAAGAAGTAGTACGGCGAATCA
CCGTGTATTCCGACTACGCCAGGACCCAACGCGTCTGCCAGTATGTTTATTACGCTAAACACCCCAGAAA
TTATTCCAAATGATAGTCCGCTTACGTACGCCATTTGTCTTATACTAATCGGCGACCTACCATCTTCGGA
TAAGCTGGCCAAGCCTTCGTCAGCTTTCTTCAGTAGTTTATAATAAGCGAATCTAAATACTTCTTGTAAC
AATACGCTTACCGCTGCGCCGAAGATTAATAACCCATATTGTAGTCTCGCGTCACTTCTATCAGTTACGT
GAACAAGAATAAACCAAACAACTGACGCCAATAACAAAGATACTAACCAAAAGAAGGCACCAGCAACTAG
AATTATGACTCTTAATGGATCACCTGCTACTGTTATTAGAAACAATGCAAATGCGGGTCCAAATGCAACA
AAGGTACATCCAAAGAAAACTGCGGCACCCATTTTTTTTGTCGACGGGCCCGGATCCGGTTGTTTATGTT
CGGATGTGATGTGAGAACTGTATCCTAGCAAGATTTTAAAAGGAAGTATATGAAAGAAGAACCTCAGTGG
CAAATCCTAACCTTTTATATTTCTCTACAGGGGCGCGGCGTGGGGACAATTCAACGCGTCTGTGAGGGGA
GCGTTTCCCTGCTCGCAGGTCTGCAGCGAGGAGCCGTAATTTTTGCTTCGCGCCGTGCGGCCATCAAAAT
GTATGGATGCAAATGATTATACATGGGGATGTATGGGCTAAATGTACGGGCGACAGTCACATCATGCCCC
TGAGCTGCGCACGTCAAGACTGTCAAGGAGGGTATTCTGGGCCTCCATGTCACCGGTTCATTATCAATAC
TGCCATTTCAAAGAATACGTAAATAATTAATAGTAGTGATTTTCCTAACTTTATTTAGTCAAAAAATTAG
CCTTTTAATTCTGCTGTAACCCGTACATGCCCAAAATAGGGGGCGGGTTACACAGAATATATAACATCGT
AGGTGTCTGGGTGAACAGTTTATTCCTGGCATCCACTAAATATAATGGAGCCCGCTTTTTAAGCTGGCAT
CCAGAAAAAAAAAGAATCCCAGCACCAAAATATTGTTTTCTTCACCAACCATCAGTTCATAGGTCCATTC
TCTTAGCGCAACTACAGAGAACAGGGGCACAAACAGGCAAAAAACGGGCACAACCTCAATGGAGTGATGC
AACCTGCCTGGAGTAAATGATGACACAAGGCAATTGACCCACGCATGTATCTATCTCATTTTCTTACACC
TTCTATTACCTTCTGCTCTCTCTGATTTGGAAAAAGCTGAAAAAAAAGGTTGAAACCAGTTCCCTGAAAT
TATTCCCCTACTTGACTAATAAGTATATAAAGACGGTAGGTATTGATTGTAATTCTGTAAATCTATTTCT
TAAACTTCTTAAATTCTACTTTTATAGTTAGTCTTTTTTTTAGTTTTAAAACACCAAGAACTTAGTTTCG
AATAAACACACATAAACAAACAAAGAATTCAGCGGCCGCACTAGTATCGATATGGCAACTGCGGGAGGAG
GAAGTGGCGCCGATCCAGGATCTAGAGGGTTATTAAGGTTATTATCCTTTTGTGTATTGTTGGCGGGGTT
ATGTAGAGGCAATAGCGTCGAACGTAAAATCTACATTCCTCTAAACAAGACCGCACCTTGCGTAAGATTG
TTGAATGCTACGCACCAAATAGGTTGTCAATCAAGCATCTCTGGTGATACCGGTGTGATACATGTTGTTG
AAAAGGAAGAAGATTTACAATGGGTTTTAACGGACGGTCCAAATCCACCGTATATGGTCTTACTAGAATC
CAAACACTTCACTAGAGACCTAATGGAAAAGCTAAAGGGTAGGACATCTAGAATAGCAGGCTTGGCCGTC
AGCCTGACTAAACCTTCACCAGCATCTGGATTTTCCCCCAGCGTGCAATGTCCTAACGACGGCTTCGGAG
TATATTCGAACTCATACGGACCGGAATTTGCACATTGTCGTGAGATCCAATGGAACTCTTTGGGTAACGG
CTTAGCGTACGAGGATTTCTCGTTTCCAATTTTCCTGTTGGAAGACGAGAACGAGACGAAGGTAATTAAA
CAATGTTACCAGGACCATAATCTATCTCAAAACGGGAGTGCCCCCACTTTTCCGTTGTGCGCAATGCAAT
TATTCTCGCACATGCACGCAGTAATTAGTACCGCAACATGTATGAGAAGGTCATCTATTCAGTCAACGTT
TTCTATAAATCCCGAGATAGTGTGCGATCCTTTGAGTGACTATAACGTATGGTCCATGTTAAAACCCATC
AACACTACAGGTACACTAAAACCAGATGATAGAGTAGTTGTAGCCGCAACTAGACTAGACTCTAGAAGTT
TCTTTTGGAACGTTGCGCCTGGTGCGGAGAGTGCTGTCGCATCTTTCGTTACGCAACTTGCCGCAGCCGA
GGCCCTTCAGAAAGCTCCGGACGTAACGACGTTGCCTAGGAACGTAATGTTCGTATTCTTCCAGGGTGAG
ACCTTCGATTATATAGGTTCGAGCAGAATGGTTTATGACATGGAGAAAGGAAAATTCCCAGTTCAACTAG
AAAACGTAGATTCGTTCGTAGAACTAGGTCAAGTTGCACTTAGGACCTCTCTGGAATTATGGATGCATAC
CGACCCGGTAAGTCAAAAGAACGAAAGTGTGAGAAATCAAGTTGAAGACTTGTTGGCAACCTTAGAAAAG
TCTGGCGCCGGGGTTCCAGCCGTTATATTAAGAAGACCTAACCAATCGCAACCATTACCCCCTTCATCTT
TGCAAAGATTCTTAAGAGCCAGAAATATTTCGGGTGTGGTCTTAGCGGATCATTCAGGGGCTTTTCACAA
TAAGTACTATCAATCTATCTATGATACGGCGGAAAATATCAACGTTTCCTACCCGGAGTGGTTAAGTCCA
GAGGAAGATTTGAATTTCGTTACTGATACAGCTAAAGCATTGGCGGACGTTGCAACTGTACTTGGTAGAG
CCCTTTACGAATTAGCTGGTGGTACAAATTTCTCTGATACCGTACAAGCAGACCCACAGACAGTGACTCG
TTTACTATACGGATTTCTGATCAAGGCTAATAATTCGTGGTTTCAATCTATTTTAAGACAAGATTTGAGG
TCTTATCTGGGAGATGGCCCATTGCAGCACTATATTGCAGTGAGTTCTCCAACTAATACAACGTACGTAG
TTCAATACGCTCTGGCCAACCTAACGGGAACCGTCGTTAATTTAACAAGAGAACAATGTCAAGACCCTTC
AAAGGTTCCTTCGGAGAATAAAGACTTATACGAATATTCGTGGGTGCAAGGTCCATTACACAGTAACGAA
ACTGATCGTTTACCAAGGTGCGTCAGATCCACCGCCAGGCTTGCTCGTGCTTTATCCCCAGCTTTCGAGT
TAAGCCAATGGTCAAGCACAGAGTATAGTACTTGGACCGAATCGAGGTGGAAGGACATTAGAGCCAGGAT
TTTCTTAATTGCATCAAAGGAGCTAGAACTAATAACTTTGACCGTGGGATTTGGTATTTTAATTTTCAGC
TTAATTGTCACATACTGTATAAACGCTAAGGCAGACGTTTTATTTATCGCACCACGTGAACCGGGCGCAG
TCTCCTATTAAAGATCTGAGCTCTTAATTAACAATTCTTCGCCAGAGGTTTGGTCAAGTCTCCAATCAAG
GTTGTCGGCTTGTCTACCTTGCCAGAAATTTACGAAAAGATGGAAAAGGGTCAAATCGTTGGTAGATACG
TTGTTGACACTTCTAAATAAGCGAATTTCTTATGATTTATGATTTTTATTATTAAATAAGTTATAAAAAA
AATAAGTGTATACAAATTTTAAAGTGACTCTTAGGTTTTAAAACGAAAATTCTTATTCTTGAGTAACTCT
TTCCTGTAGGTCAGGTTGCTTTCTCAGGTATAGCAATTCCTGGCGTAATAGCGAAGAGGCCCGCACCGAT
CGCCCTTCCCAACAGTTGCGCAGCCTGAATGGCGAATGG
[124 nt withheld, positions 6690-6813]
C
[91 nt withheld, positions 6815-6905]
A
[49 nt withheld, positions 6907-6955]
CCTTTGACGTTGGAGTCCACGTTCTTT
[37 nt withheld, positions 6983-7019]
ACCCTATCTCGGTCTATTCTTTTGATTTATAAGGGATTTTGCCGATTTCGGCCTATTGGTTAAAAAATGA
GCTGATTTAACAAAAATTTAACGCGAATTTTAACAAAATATTAACGCTTACAATTTCCTGATGCGGTATT
TTCTCCTTACGCATCTGTGCGGTATTTCACACCGCATAGATCTTATGTATGAAATTCTTAAAAAAGGACA
CCTGTAAGCGTTGATTTCTATGTATGAAGTCCACATTTGATGTAATCATAACAAAGCCTAAAAAATAGGT
ATATCATTTTATAATTATTTGCTGTACAAGTATATCAATAAACTTATATATTACTTGTTTTCTAGATAAG
CTTCGTAACCGACAGTTTCTAACTTTTGTGCTTTGACAAGAACTTCTTCTTCTTGCTTTAATAAAAACTG
TTCCATTTTCGTTGTATAACTTGAATCATAAGCGCCAAGCAGTCTGACAGCCAACAGCGCAGCGTTCGTA
CTATTATTAATAGCGACGGTAGCTACTGGAACACCTCTAGGCATTTGCACAATTGAATGTAAAGAATCTA
CTCCATCTAGACAAGAACCTTTTACGGGCACACCGATGACAGGAAGTGGTGTCATTGCAGCCACCATACC
TGGCAAGTGAGCAGCCCCACCAGCTCCAGCGATAATTGTTTTAATTCCACGCTTGCTTGCGGAAATAGCA
TATGCTGACATCCTATGTGGAGTTCTATGAGCAGAGACTATTGTCACTTCAAATGGAACGCCAAAATCTT
TTAAAACCGCACATGCGGCAGACATTACCGGCAAGTCAGAGTCTGATCCCATGATGATTCCAACCAATGG
TTTGACCATTGCTTCCAAGTCCAACTTTTGAGCGACAGAGATTTTGATTGGAATATCAGTTCTACCTGTA
ATGTAGTTCAGCCTTTGTTCACATTCCGCCATACTGGAGGCAATAATATTTATGTGACCTACTTTTCTGT
TAGGTCTAGACTCTTTTCCATATAAGTACACTGAGGAACCTGGAGTCGCCAATGCTCTTTCGCAAGTTTC
TAGCTCTTTATCTTTTGTATGTTTGTCTCCAAGAACATTTAGCATAATGGCGTTCGTTGTAATGGTGGAG
AAAGATGTGAAATTCTTTGGCATTGGCAAATCCAATATTGATCTCAAATGAGCTTCAAATTGAGAAGTGA
CGCAAGCATCAATGGTATAATGTCCAGAGTTGTGAGGCCTTGGGGCAATTTCGTTAATAAGCAATTCCCC
TGTTTCTAAATAGAACATTTCCACACCAAATATACCACAACCGGGAAAAGATTTGATTGCATTTTCTGCC
AACAACTTCGCCTTAAGTTGAACGGAGTCCGGAACTCTAGCAGGCGCATAACATAAGTCACAAATATTGT
CCTTGTGGATAGTCTCTACAATTGGGTAAGAAAACACTAAACCGTTAACAGACCTCACAATCATGACTGC
TAATTCTTTAGTAAATGGTGCCCATTTTTCGGCGTACAAAGGACGATCCTTCAGTACTTCCAAAGCTTCC
GGAATCATTTCCTTATTCTTTACAACGAAGTTACCTCTTCCATCGTATGCCAAAGTCCTCGACTTCAAGA
CGAATGGAAAACCCAAATCTCTTCCAACATTCAATAGGGACGTCTCACTGGCTTGTTCCACAGGAACACT
TTGGGTAACTGCTATACCATTTTTGATTAAATGCTCTTTTTGAATATATTTGTCTTGTATCAATCTGATT
GTTTCTGGAGAAGGGTAAATTTTTAATTTGGGATGTTTTACTTGAAGATTCTTTAGTGTAGGAACATCAA
CATGCTCAATCTCAATCGTTAGCACATCACATTTTTCAGCTAGTTTTTCGATATCAAGAGGATTGGAAAA
GGAGCCATTAACGTGGTCATTGGAGTTGCTTATTTGTTTGGCAGGAGAATTTTCAGCATCTAGTATTACC
GTCTTAATGTTGAGCCTGTTTGCTGCCTCAACAATCATACGTCCCAATTGTCCCCCTCCTAATATACCAA
CTGTTCTAGAATCCATACTTGATTGTTTTGTCCGATTTTCTTGTTTTTCTTGATTGTTATAGTAGGATGT
ACTTAGAAGAGAGATCCAACGATTTTACGCACCAATTTATACATGAAATGCTCCATAATATTGTCCATTT
AGTTCTTAATAAAAGGTCAGCAAGAGTCAATCACTTAGTATTACCCGGTTCGTAGCCATGCAACAAGAGT
CATTTGTCAGCATAGCTGTAATAATCAATCATGACGTAAGAAATGTATCATAATTAAAAGTTGTTAAAGA
TGTCAGTGTTATGTTGGTGTTACAAAATTCTCGGCTTCTCACTAATATTTAATATCTCTTAAATTTTATC
TGTCTTTGATTCTTTTAAGAAAAGTTATGTATTATTCAAGAATTAATTCAGATCTATTCTTTTGATTTAT
AAGGGATTTTGCCGATTTCGGCCTATTGGTTAAAAAATGAGCTGATTTAACAAAAATTTAACGCGAATTT
TAACAAAATATTAACGCTTACAATTTCCTGATGCGGTATTTTCTCCTTACGCATCTGTGCGGTATTTCAC
ACCGCATATGGTGCACTCTCAGTACAATCTGCTCTGATGCCGCATAGTTAAGCCAGCCCCGACACCCGCC
AACACCCGCTGACGCGCCCTGACGGGCTTGTCTGCTCCCGGCATCCGCTTACAGACAAGCTGTGACCGTC
TCCGGGAGCTGCATGTGTCAGAGGTTTTCACCGTCATCACCGAAACGCGCGA
